Addgene plasmid #91909: pC019 - LwCas13a from Leptotrichia wadei
Purpose: Expresses LwCas13a for bacterial expression and contains backbone for spacer cloning
Depositing lab: Feng Zhang. Depositing organization: Broad Institute. Publication: RNA targeting with CRISPR-Cas13. Abudayyeh OO, Gootenberg JS, Essletzbichler P, Han S, Joung J, Belanto JJ, Verdine V, Cox DBT, Kellner MJ, Regev A, Lander ES, Voytas DF, Ting AY, Zhang F. Nature. 2017 Oct 4. doi: 10.1038/nature24049. PubMed 28976959.
Backbone
  Vector backbone: pACYC184
  Backbone size w/o insert (bp): 4197
  Total vector size (bp): 7783
  Vector type: Bacterial Expression, CRISPR
Growth in bacteria
  Bacterial resistance: Chloramphenicol, 25 μg/mL
  Growth temperature: 37°C
  Growth strain: NEB Stable
  Copy number: Low Copy
Gene/Insert
  Gene/Insert name: LwCas13a and guide expression cassette (alt name: LwaCas13a)
  Species: Leptotrichia wadei
  Insert size (bp): 3586
Terms and licenses: Academic/Nonprofit Terms; Industry Terms
How to cite: pC019 - LwCas13a from Leptotrichia wadei was a gift from Feng Zhang (Addgene plasmid # 91909 ; http://n2t.net/addgene:91909 ; RRID:Addgene_91909)
