[The description below was written by a language model from this plasmid's Addgene catalogue record and the feature table of its GenBank file.]
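Description:
pC019 is a bacterial expression and CRISPR plasmid built on the pACYC184 backbone, about 7.8 kb in total, of which roughly 3.6 kb is insert. It replicates in E. coli from the p15A origin, which gives a low to medium copy number and is compatible with ColE1-type plasmids, so a second plasmid can be maintained in the same cell. Selection is with chloramphenicol, through the cat gene driven by its own promoter. The annotation also shows an intact tetracycline efflux (TcR) coding sequence inherited from pACYC184, although the catalogue lists only chloramphenicol as the selection.

The payload is the Cas13a effector from Leptotrichia wadei (LwCas13a or LwaCas13a, formerly called C2c2), an RNA-guided RNase that cleaves single-stranded RNA targets specified by its crRNA. Its coding sequence sits just downstream of a lac promoter. Immediately after the Cas13a gene lies the strong constitutive synthetic promoter J23119, which corresponds to the guide expression cassette described in the record. The direct repeat and the spacer-acceptor site are not individually annotated in the feature table, so the details of the cloning site are not stated, but the plasmid is described as providing a backbone for spacer cloning.

A user-chosen spacer can therefore be inserted so that a single plasmid supplies both the nuclease and its guide RNA. According to the record, the construct is intended for expressing LwCas13a in bacteria, which suits programmable RNA targeting and interference experiments in E. coli.
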