LOCUS       Exported 7782 bp ds-DNA circular SYN 12-MAY-2021
DEFINITION  Expresses LwCas13a for bacterial expression and contains backbone
            for spacer cloning.
ACCESSION   .
VERSION     .
KEYWORDS    pC019 - LwCas13a from Leptotrichia wadei
SOURCE      synthetic DNA construct
  ORGANISM  synthetic DNA construct
REFERENCE   1 (bases 1 to 7782)
  AUTHORS   Abudayyeh OO, Gootenberg JS, Essletzbichler P, Han S, Joung J,
            Belanto JJ, Verdine V, Cox DBT, Kellner MJ, Regev A, Lander ES,
            Voytas DF, Ting AY, Zhang F
  TITLE     RNA targeting with CRISPR-Cas13.
  JOURNAL   Nature. 2017 Oct 4. doi: 10.1038/nature24049.
  PUBMED    28976959
REFERENCE   2 (bases 1 to 7782)
  AUTHORS   .
  TITLE     Direct Submission
  JOURNAL   Exported May 12, 2021 from SnapGene Server 1.1.58
            http://www.snapgene.com
FEATURES             Location/Qualifiers
     source          1..7782
                     /organism="synthetic DNA construct"
                     /mol_type="other DNA"
     promoter        55..84
                     /label=lac promoter
                     /note="promoter for the E. coli lac operon"
     CDS             99..3554
                     /codon_start=1
                     /product="Leptotrichia wadei CRISPR-Cas effector that acts
                     as an RNA-guided RNAse (Abudayyeh et al., 2017)"
                     /label=LwCas13a
                     /note="previously called C2c2"
                     /translation="MKVTKVDGISHKKYIEEGKLVKSTSEENRTSERLSELLSIRLDIY
                     IKNPDNASEEENRIRRENLKKFFSNKVLHLKDSVLYLKNRKEKNAVQDKNYSEEDISEY
                     DLKNKNSFSVLKKILLNEDVNSEELEIFRKDVEAKLNKINSLKYSFEENKANYQKINEN
                     NVEKVGGKSKRNIIYDYYRESAKRNDYINNVQEAFDKLYKKEDIEKLFFLIENSKKHEK
                     YKIREYYHKIIGRKNDKENFAKIIYEEIQNVNNIKELIEKIPDMSELKKSQVFYKYYLD
                     KEELNDKNIKYAFCHFVEIEMSQLLKNYVYKRLSNISNDKIKRIFEYQNLKKLIENKLL
                     NKLDTYVRNCGKYNYYLQVGEIATSDFIARNRQNEAFLRNIIGVSSVAYFSLRNILETE
                     NENDITGRMRGKTVKNNKGEEKYVSGEVDKIYNENKQNEVKENLKMFYSYDFNMDNKNE
                     IEDFFANIDEAISSIRHGIVHFNLELEGKDIFAFKNIAPSEISKKMFQNEINEKKLKLK
                     IFKQLNSANVFNYYEKDVIIKYLKNTKFNFVNKNIPFVPSFTKLYNKIEDLRNTLKFFW
                     SVPKDKEEKDAQIYLLKNIYYGEFLNKFVKNSKVFFKITNEVIKINKQRNQKTGHYKYQ
                     KFENIEKTVPVEYLAIIQSREMINNQDKEEKNTYIDFIQQIFLKGFIDYLNKNNLKYIE
                     SNNNNDNNDIFSKIKIKKDNKEKYDKILKNYEKHNRNKEIPHEINEFVREIKLGKILKY
                     TENLNMFYLILKLLNHKELTNLKGSLEKYQSANKEETFSDELELINLLNLDNNRVTEDF
                     ELEANEIGKFLDFNENKIKDRKELKKFDTNKIYFDGENIIKHRAFYNIKKYGMLNLLEK
                     IADKAKYKISLKELKEYSNKKNEIEKNYTMQQNLHRKYARPKKDEKFNDEDYKEYEKAI
                     GNIQKYTHLKNKVEFNELNLLQGLLLKILHRLVGYTSIWERDLRFRLKGEFPENHYIEE
                     IFNFDNSKNVKYKSGQIVEKYINFYKELYKDNVEKRSIYSDKKVKKLKQEKKDLYIRNY
                     IAHFNYIPHAEISLLEVLENLRKLLSYDRKLKNAIMKSIVDILKEYGFVATFKIGADKK
                     IEIQTLESEKIVHLKNLKKKKLMTDRNSEELCELVKVMFEYKALE"
     promoter        3558..3592
                     /label=J23119 promoter
                     /note="bacterial promoter (Registry of Standard Biological
                     Parts BBa_J23119)"
     CDS             3742..4932
                     /codon_start=1
                     /gene="tet"
                     /product="tetracycline efflux protein"
                     /label=TcR
                     /note="confers resistance to tetracycline"
                     /translation="MKSNNALIVILGTVTLDAVGIGLVMPVLPGLLRDIVHSDSIASHY
                     GVLLALYALMQFLCAPVLGALSDRFGRRPVLLASLLGATIDYAIMATTPVLWILYAGRI
                     VAGITGATGAVAGAYIADITDGEDRARHFGLMSACFGVGMVAGPVAGGLLGAISLHAPF
                     LAAAVLNGLNLLLGCFLMQESHKGERRPMPLRAFNPVSSFRWARGMTIVAALMTVFFIM
                     QLVGQVPAALWVIFGEDRFRWSATMIGLSLAVFGILHALAQAFVTGPATKRFGEKQAII
                     AGMAADALGYVLLAFATRGWMAFPIMILLASGGIGMPALQAMLSRQVDDDHQGQLQGSL
                     AALTSLTSIIGPLIVTAIYAASASTWNGLAWIVGAALYLVCLPALRRGAWSRATST"
     primer_bind     complement(4094..4113)
                     /label=pBRrevBam
                     /note="pBR322 vectors, tet region, downstream of BamHI,
                     reverse primer"
     CDS             complement(5966..6625)
                     /codon_start=1
                     /gene="cat"
                     /product="chloramphenicol acetyltransferase"
                     /label=CmR
                     /note="confers resistance to chloramphenicol"
                     /translation="MEKKITGYTTVDISQWHRKEHFEAFQSVAQCTYNQTVQLDITAFL
                     KTVKKNKHKFYPAFIHILARLMNAHPEFRMAMKDGELVIWDSVHPCYTVFHEQTETFSS
                     LWSEYHDDFRQFLHIYSQDVACYGENLAYFPKGFIENMFFVSANPWVSFTSFDLNVANM
                     DNFFAPVFTMGKYYTQGDKVLMPLAIQVHHAVCDGFHVGRMLNELQQYCDEWQGGA"
     primer_bind     6540..6559
                     /label=CAT-R
                     /note="Chloramphenicol resistance gene, reverse primer"
     promoter        complement(6626..6728)
                     /label=cat promoter
                     /note="promoter of the E. coli cat gene encoding
                     chloramphenicol acetyltransferase"
     primer_bind     complement(7120..7137)
                     /label=L4440
                     /note="L4440 vector, forward primer"
     rep_origin      complement(7254..17)
                     /direction=LEFT
                     /label=p15A ori
                     /note="Plasmids containing the medium-copy-number p15A
                     origin of replication can be propagated in E. coli cells
                     that contain a second plasmid with the ColE1 origin. "
     primer_bind     complement(7334..7353)
                     /label=pBR322ori-F
                     /note="pBR322 origin, forward primer"
ORIGIN
        1 gaccaaaacg atctcaagaa gatcatctta ttaatcagat aaaatatttc tagatttaca
       61 ctttatgctt ccggctcgta tgttaggagg tcttatccat gaaagtgacc aaggtcgacg
      121 gcatcagcca caagaagtac atcgaagagg gcaagctcgt gaagtccacc agcgaggaaa
      181 accggaccag cgagagactg agcgagctgc tgagcatccg gctggacatc tacatcaaga
      241 accccgacaa cgcctccgag gaagagaacc ggatcagaag agagaacctg aagaagttct
      301 ttagcaacaa ggtgctgcac ctgaaggaca gcgtgctgta tctgaagaac cggaaagaaa
      361 agaacgccgt gcaggacaag aactatagcg aagaggacat cagcgagtac gacctgaaaa
      421 acaagaacag cttctccgtg ctgaagaaga tcctgctgaa cgaggacgtg aactctgagg
      481 aactggaaat ctttcggaag gacgtggaag ccaagctgaa caagatcaac agcctgaagt
      541 acagcttcga agagaacaag gccaactacc agaagatcaa cgagaacaac gtggaaaaag
      601 tgggcggcaa gagcaagcgg aacatcatct acgactacta cagagagagc gccaagcgca
      661 acgactacat caacaacgtg caggaagcct tcgacaagct gtataagaaa gaggatatcg
      721 agaaactgtt tttcctgatc gagaacagca agaagcacga gaagtacaag atccgcgagt
      781 actatcacaa gatcatcggc cggaagaacg acaaagagaa cttcgccaag attatctacg
      841 aagagatcca gaacgtgaac aacatcaaag agctgattga gaagatcccc gacatgtctg
      901 agctgaagaa aagccaggtg ttctacaagt actacctgga caaagaggaa ctgaacgaca
      961 agaatattaa gtacgccttc tgccacttcg tggaaatcga gatgtcccag ctgctgaaaa
     1021 actacgtgta caagcggctg agcaacatca gcaacgataa gatcaagcgg atcttcgagt
     1081 accagaatct gaaaaagctg atcgaaaaca aactgctgaa caagctggac acctacgtgc
     1141 ggaactgcgg caagtacaac tactatctgc aagtgggcga gatcgccacc tccgacttta
     1201 tcgcccggaa ccggcagaac gaggccttcc tgagaaacat catcggcgtg tccagcgtgg
     1261 cctacttcag cctgaggaac atcctggaaa ccgagaacga gaacgatatc accggccgga
     1321 tgcggggcaa gaccgtgaag aacaacaagg gcgaagagaa atacgtgtcc ggcgaggtgg
     1381 acaagatcta caatgagaac aagcagaacg aagtgaaaga aaatctgaag atgttctaca
     1441 gctacgactt caacatggac aacaagaacg agatcgagga cttcttcgcc aacatcgacg
     1501 aggccatcag cagcatcaga cacggcatcg tgcacttcaa cctggaactg gaaggcaagg
     1561 acatcttcgc cttcaagaat atcgccccca gcgagatctc caagaagatg tttcagaacg
     1621 aaatcaacga aaagaagctg aagctgaaaa tcttcaagca gctgaacagc gccaacgtgt
     1681 tcaactacta cgagaaggat gtgatcatca agtacctgaa gaataccaag ttcaacttcg
     1741 tgaacaaaaa catccccttc gtgcccagct tcaccaagct gtacaacaag attgaggacc
     1801 tgcggaatac cctgaagttt ttttggagcg tgcccaagga caaagaagag aaggacgccc
     1861 agatctacct gctgaagaat atctactacg gcgagttcct gaacaagttc gtgaaaaact
     1921 ccaaggtgtt ctttaagatc accaatgaag tgatcaagat taacaagcag cggaaccaga
     1981 aaaccggcca ctacaagtat cagaagttcg agaacatcga gaaaaccgtg cccgtggaat
     2041 acctggccat catccagagc agagagatga tcaacaacca ggacaaagag gaaaagaata
     2101 cctacatcga ctttattcag cagattttcc tgaagggctt catcgactac ctgaacaaga
     2161 acaatctgaa gtatatcgag agcaacaaca acaatgacaa caacgacatc ttctccaaga
     2221 tcaagatcaa aaaggataac aaagagaagt acgacaagat cctgaagaac tatgagaagc
     2281 acaatcggaa caaagaaatc cctcacgaga tcaatgagtt cgtgcgcgag atcaagctgg
     2341 ggaagattct gaagtacacc gagaatctga acatgtttta cctgatcctg aagctgctga
     2401 accacaaaga gctgaccaac ctgaagggca gcctggaaaa gtaccagtcc gccaacaaag
     2461 aagaaacctt cagcgacgag ctggaactga tcaacctgct gaacctggac aacaacagag
     2521 tgaccgagga cttcgagctg gaagccaacg agatcggcaa gttcctggac ttcaacgaaa
     2581 acaaaatcaa ggaccggaaa gagctgaaaa agttcgacac caacaagatc tatttcgacg
     2641 gcgagaacat catcaagcac cgggccttct acaatatcaa gaaatacggc atgctgaatc
     2701 tgctggaaaa gatcgccgat aaggccaagt ataagatcag cctgaaagaa ctgaaagagt
     2761 acagcaacaa gaagaatgag attgaaaaga actacaccat gcagcagaac ctgcaccgga
     2821 agtacgccag acccaagaag gacgaaaagt tcaacgacga ggactacaaa gagtatgaga
     2881 aggccatcgg caacatccag aagtacaccc acctgaagaa caaggtggaa ttcaatgagc
     2941 tgaacctgct gcagggcctg ctgctgaaga tcctgcaccg gctcgtgggc tacaccagca
     3001 tctgggagcg ggacctgaga ttccggctga agggcgagtt tcccgagaac cactacatcg
     3061 aggaaatttt caatttcgac aactccaaga atgtgaagta caaaagcggc cagatcgtgg
     3121 aaaagtatat caacttctac aaagaactgt acaaggacaa tgtggaaaag cggagcatct
     3181 actccgacaa gaaagtgaag aaactgaagc aggaaaaaaa ggacctgtac atccggaact
     3241 acattgccca cttcaactac atcccccacg ccgagattag cctgctggaa gtgctggaaa
     3301 acctgcggaa gctgctgtcc tacgaccgga agctgaagaa cgccatcatg aagtccatcg
     3361 tggacattct gaaagaatac ggcttcgtgg ccaccttcaa gatcggcgct gacaagaaga
     3421 tcgaaatcca gaccctggaa tcagagaaga tcgtgcacct gaagaatctg aagaaaaaga
     3481 aactgatgac cgaccggaac agcgaggaac tgtgcgaact cgtgaaagtg atgttcgagt
     3541 acaaggccct ggaatgattg acagctagct cagtcctagg tataatgcta gcgatttaga
     3601 ctaccccaaa aacgaagggg actaaaacgg agacggagat tcgtctcgga tttagactac
     3661 cccaaaaacg aaggggacta aaacaagctt taatgcggta gtttatcaca gttaaattgc
     3721 taacgcagtc aggcaccgtg tatgaaatct aacaatgcgc tcatcgtcat cctcggcacc
     3781 gtcaccctgg atgctgtagg cataggcttg gttatgccgg tactgccggg cctcttgcgg
     3841 gatatcgtcc attccgacag catcgccagt cactatggcg tgctgctagc gctatatgcg
     3901 ttgatgcaat ttctatgcgc acccgttctc ggagcactgt ccgaccgctt tggccgccgc
     3961 ccagtcctgc tcgcttcgct acttggagcc actatcgact acgcgatcat ggcgaccaca
     4021 cccgtcctgt ggatcctcta cgccggacgc atcgtggccg gcatcaccgg cgccacaggt
     4081 gcggttgctg gcgcctatat cgccgacatc accgatgggg aagatcgggc tcgccacttc
     4141 gggctcatga gcgcttgttt cggcgtgggt atggtggcag gccccgtggc cgggggactg
     4201 ttgggcgcca tctccttgca tgcaccattc cttgcggcgg cggtgctcaa cggcctcaac
     4261 ctactactgg gctgcttcct aatgcaggag tcgcataagg gagagcgtcg accgatgccc
     4321 ttgagagcct tcaacccagt cagctccttc cggtgggcgc ggggcatgac tatcgtcgcc
     4381 gcacttatga ctgtcttctt tatcatgcaa ctcgtaggac aggtgccggc agcgctctgg
     4441 gtcattttcg gcgaggaccg ctttcgctgg agcgcgacga tgatcggcct gtcgcttgcg
     4501 gtattcggaa tcttgcacgc cctcgctcaa gccttcgtca ctggtcccgc caccaaacgt
     4561 ttcggcgaga agcaggccat tatcgccggc atggcggccg acgcgctggg ctacgtcttg
     4621 ctggcgttcg cgacgcgagg ctggatggcc ttccccatta tgattcttct cgcttccggc
     4681 ggcatcggga tgcccgcgtt gcaggccatg ctgtccaggc aggtagatga cgaccatcag
     4741 ggacagcttc aaggatcgct cgcggctctt accagcctaa cttcgatcat tggaccgctg
     4801 atcgtcacgg cgatttatgc cgcctcggcg agcacatgga acgggttggc atggattgta
     4861 ggcgccgccc tataccttgt ctgcctcccc gcgttgcgtc gcggtgcatg gagccgggcc
     4921 acctcgacct gaatggaagc cggcggcacc tcgctaacgg attcaccact ccaagaattg
     4981 gagccaatca attcttgcgg agaactgtga atgcgcaaac caacccttgg cagaacatat
     5041 ccatcgcgtc cgccatctcc agcagccgca cgcggcgcat ctcgggcagc gttgggtcct
     5101 ggccacgggt gcgcatgatc gtgctcctgt cgttgaggac ccggctaggc tggcggggtt
     5161 gccttactgg ttagcagaat gaatcaccga tacgcgagcg aacgtgaagc gactgctgct
     5221 gcaaaacgtc tgcgacctga gcaacaacat gaatggtctt cggtttccgt gtttcgtaaa
     5281 gtctggaaac gcggaagtcc cctacgtgct gctgaagttg cccgcaacag agagtggaac
     5341 caaccggtga taccacgata ctatgactga gagtcaacgc catgagcggc ctcatttctt
     5401 attctgagtt acaacagtcc gcaccgctgc cggtagctcc ttccggtggg cgcggggcat
     5461 gactatcgtc gccgcactta tgactgtctt ctttatcatg caactcgtag gacaggtgcc
     5521 ggcagcgccc aacagtcccc cggccacggg gcctgccacc atacccacgc cgaaacaagc
     5581 gccctgcacc attatgttcc ggatctgcat cgcaggatgc tgctggctac cctgtggaac
     5641 acctacatct gtattaacga agcgctaacc gtttttatca ggctctggga ggcagaataa
     5701 atgatcatat cgtcaattat tacctccacg gggagagcct gagcaaactg gcctcaggca
     5761 tttgagaagc acacggtcac actgcttccg gtagtcaata aaccggtaaa ccagcaatag
     5821 acataagcgg ctatttaacg accctgccct gaaccgacga ccgggtcgaa tttgctttcg
     5881 aatttctgcc attcatccgc ttattatcac ttattcaggc gtagcaacca ggcgtttaag
     5941 ggcaccaata actgccttaa aaaaattacg ccccgccctg ccactcatcg cagtactgtt
     6001 gtaattcatt aagcattctg ccgacatgga agccatcaca aacggcatga tgaacctgaa
     6061 tcgccagcgg catcagcacc ttgtcgcctt gcgtataata tttgcccatg gtgaaaacgg
     6121 gggcgaagaa gttgtccata ttggccacgt ttaaatcaaa actggtgaaa ctcacccagg
     6181 gattggctga cacgaaaaac atattctcaa taaacccttt agggaaatag gccaggtttt
     6241 caccgtaaca cgccacatct tgcgaatata tgtgtagaaa ctgccggaaa tcgtcgtggt
     6301 attcactcca gagcgatgaa aacgtttcag tttgctcatg gaaaacggtg taacaagggt
     6361 gaacactatc ccatatcacc agctcaccgt ctttcattgc catacggaat tccggatgag
     6421 cattcatcag gcgggcaaga atgtgaataa aggccggata aaacttgtgc ttatttttct
     6481 ttacggtctt taaaaaggcc gtaatatcca gctgaacggt ctggttatag gtacattgag
     6541 caactgactg aaatgcctca aaatgttctt tacgatgcca ttgggatata tcaacggtgg
     6601 tatatccagt gatttttttc tccattttag cttccttagc tcctgaaaat ctcgataact
     6661 caaaaaatac gcccggtagt gatcttattt cattatggtg aaagttggaa cctcttacgt
     6721 gccgatcaac gtgtcatttt cgccaaaagt tggcccaggg cttcccggta tcaacaggga
     6781 caccaggatt tatttattct gcgaagtgat cttccgtcac aggtatttat tcggcgcaaa
     6841 gtgcgtcggg tgatgctgcc aacttactga tttagtgtat gatggtgttt ttgaggtgct
     6901 ccagtggctt ctgtttctat cagctgtccc tcctgttcag ctactgacgg ggtggtgcgt
     6961 aacggcaaaa gcaccgccgg acatcagcgc tagcggagtg tatactggct tactatgttg
     7021 gcactgatga gggtgtcagt gaagtgcttc atgtggcagg agaaaaaagg ctgcaccggt
     7081 gcgtcagcag aatatgtgat acaggatata ttccgcttcc tcgctcactg actcgctacg
     7141 ctcggtcgtt cgactgcggc gagcggaaat ggcttacgaa cggggcggag atttcctgga
     7201 agatgccagg aagatactta acagggaagt gagagggccg cggcaaagcc gtttttccat
     7261 aggctccgcc cccctgacaa gcatcacgaa atctgacgct caaatcagtg gtggcgaaac
     7321 ccgacaggac tataaagata ccaggcgttt ccccctggcg gctccctcgt gcgctctcct
     7381 gttcctgcct ttcggtttac cggtgtcatt ccgctgttat ggccgcgttt gtctcattcc
     7441 acgcctgaca ctcagttccg ggtaggcagt tcgctccaag ctggactgta tgcacgaacc
     7501 ccccgttcag tccgaccgct gcgccttatc cggtaactat cgtcttgagt ccaacccgga
     7561 aagacatgca aaagcaccac tggcagcagc cactggtaat tgatttagag gagttagtct
     7621 tgaagtcatg cgccggttaa ggctaaactg aaaggacaag ttttggtgac tgcgctcctc
     7681 caagccagtt acctcggttc aaagagttgg tagctcagag aaccttcgaa aaaccgccct
     7741 gcaaggcggt tttttcgttt tcagagcaag agattacgcg ca
//
